>Addgene plasmid #222641 | pBOBI-hPLD4-flag | addgene full sequence | sequence record 472419 | Addgene NGS Result
GACGGATCGGGAGATCTCCCGATCCCCTATGGTGCACTCTCAGTACAATCTGCTCTGATGCCGCATAGTT
AAGCCAGTATCTGCTCCCTGCTTGTGTGTTGGAGGTCGCTGAGTAGTGCGCGAGCAAAATTTAAGCTACA
ACAAGGCAAGGCTTGACCGACAATTGCATGAAGAATCTGCTTAGGGTTAGGCGTTTTGCGCTGCTTCGCG
ATGTACGGGCCAGATATACGCGTTGACATTGATTATTGACTAGTTATTAATAGTAATCAATTACGGGGTC
ATTAGTTCATAGCCCATATATGGAGTTCCGCGTTACATAACTTACGGTAAATGGCCCGCCTGGCTGACCG
CCCAACGACCCCCGCCCATTGACGTCAATAATGACGTATGTTCCCATAGTAACGCCAATAGGGACTTTCC
ATTGACGTCAATGGGTGGAGTATTTACGGTAAACTGCCCACTTGGCAGTACATCAAGTGTATCATATGCC
AAGTACGCCCCCTATTGACGTCAATGACGGTAAATGGCCCGCCTGGCATTATGCCCAGTACATGACCTTA
TGGGACTTTCCTACTTGGCAGTACATCTACGTATTAGTCATCGCTATTACCATGGTGATGCGGTTTTGGC
AGTACATCAATGGGCGTGGATAGCGGTTTGACTCACGGGGATTTCCAAGTCTCCACCCCATTGACGTCAA
TGGGAGTTTGTTTTGGCACCAAAATCAACGGGACTTTCCAAAATGTCGTAACAACTCCGCCCCATTGACG
CAAATGGGCGGTAGGCGTGTACGGTGGGAGGTCTATATAAGCAGCGCGTTTTGCCTGTACTGGGTCTCTC
TGGTTAGACCAGATCTGAGCCTGGGAGCTCTCTGGCTAACTAGGGAACCCACTGCTTAAGCCTCAATAAA
GCTTGCCTTGAGTGCTTCAAGTAGTGTGTGCCCGTCTGTTGTGTGACTCTGGTAACTAGAGATCCCTCAG
ACCCTTTTAGTCAGTGTGGAAAATCTCTAGCAGTGGCGCCCGAACAGGGACTTGAAAGCGAAAGGGAAAC
CAGAGGAGCTCTCTCGACGCAGGACTCGGCTTGCTGAAGCGCGCACGGCAAGAGGCGAGGGGCGGCGACT
GGTGAGTACGCCAAAAATTTTGACTAGCGGAGGCTAGAAGGAGAGAGATGGGTGCGAGAGCGTCAGTATT
AAGCGGGGGAGAATTAGATCGCGATGGGAAAAAATTCGGTTAAGGCCAGGGGGAAAGAAAAAATATAAAT
TAAAACATATAGTATGGGCAAGCAGGGAGCTAGAACGATTCGCAGTTAATCCTGGCCTGTTAGAAACATC
AGAAGGCTGTAGACAAATACTGGGACAGCTACAACCATCCCTTCAGACAGGATCAGAAGAACTTAGATCA
TTATATAATACAGTAGCAACCCTCTATTGTGTGCATCAAAGGATAGAGATAAAAGACACCAAGGAAGCTT
TAGACAAGATAGAGGAAGAGCAAAACAAAAGTAAGACCACCGCACAGCAAGCGGCCGCTGATCTTCAGAC
CTGGAGGAGGAGATATGAGGGACAATTGGAGAAGTGAATTATATAAATATAAAGTAGTAAAAATTGAACC
ATTAGGAGTAGCACCCACCAAGGCAAAGAGAAGAGTGGTGCAGAGAGAAAAAAGAGCAGTGGGAATAGGA
GCTTTGTTCCTTGGGTTCTTGGGAGCAGCAGGAAGCACTATGGGCGCAGCGTCAATGACGCTGACGGTAC
AGGCCAGACAATTATTGTCTGGTATAGTGCAGCAGCAGAACAATTTGCTGAGGGCTATTGAGGCGCAACA
GCATCTGTTGCAACTCACAGTCTGGGGCATCAAGCAGCTCCAGGCAAGAATCCTGGCTGTGGAAAGATAC
CTAAAGGATCAACAGCTCCTGGGGATTTGGGGTTGCTCTGGAAAACTCATTTGCACCACTGCTGTGCCTT
GGAATGCTAGTTGGAGTAATAAATCTCTGGAACAGATTTGGAATCACACGACCTGGATGGAGTGGGACAG
AGAAATTAACAATTACACAAGCTTAATACACTCCTTAATTGAAGAATCGCAAAACCAGCAAGAAAAGAAT
GAACAAGAATTATTGGAATTAGATAAATGGGCAAGTTTGTGGAATTGGTTTAACATAACAAATTGGCTGT
GGTATATAAAATTATTCATAATGATAGTAGGAGGCTTGGTAGGTTTAAGAATAGTTTTTGCTGTACTTTC
TATAGTGAATAGAGTTAGGCAGGGATATTCACCATTATCGTTTCAGACCCACCTCCCAACCCCGAGGGGA
CCCGACAGGCCCGAAGGAATAGAAGAAGAAGGTGGAGAGAGAGACAGAGACAGATCCATTCGATTAGTGA
ACGGATCAACTTTTAAAAGAAAAGGGGGGATTGGGGGGTACAGTGCAGGGGAAAGAATAGTAGACATAAT
AGCAACAGACATACAAACTAAAGAATTACAAAAACAAATTACAAAATTCAAAATTTTATCGATAAGCTTG
GGAGTTCCGCGTTACATAACTTACGGTAAATGGCCCGCCTGGCTGACCGCCCAACGACCCCCGCCCATTG
ACGTCAATAATGACGTATGTTCCCATAGTAACGCCAATAGGGACTTTCCATTGACGTCAATGGGTGGAGT
ATTTACGGTAAACTGCCCACTTGGCAGTACATCAAGTGTATCATATGCCAAGTACGCCCCCTATTGACGT
CAATGACGGTAAATGGCCCGCCTGGCATTATGCCCAGTACATGACCTTATGGGACTTTCCTACTTGGCAG
TACATCTACGTATTAGTCATCGCTATTACCATGGTGATGCGGTTTTGGCAGTACATCAATGGGCGTGGAT
AGCGGTTTGACTCACGGGGATTTCCAAGTCTCCACCCCATTGACGTCAATGGGAGTTTGTTTTGGCACCA
AAATCAACGGGACTTTCCAAAATGTCGTAACAACTCCGCCCCATTGACGCAAATGGGCGGTAGGCGTGTA
CGGTGGGAGGTCTATATAAGCAGAGCTCGTTTAGTGAACCGTCAGATCGCCTGGAGACGCCATCCACGCT
GTTTTGACCTCCATAGAAGACACCGACTGAGCTCCTTAAGGTTAACTCTAGAGAATTCGGATCCATGCTG
AAGCCTCTTTGGAAAGCAGCAGTGGCCCCCACATGGCCATGCTCCATGCCGCCCCGCCGCCCGTGGGACA
GAGAGGCTGGCACGTTGCAGGTCCTGGGAGCGCTGGCTGTGCTGTGGCTGGGCTCCGTGGCTCTTATCTG
CCTCCTGTGGCAAGTGCCCCGTCCTCCCACCTGGGGCCAGGTGCAGCCCAAGGACGTGCCCAGGTCCTGG
GAGCATGGCTCCAGCCCAGCTTGGGAGCCCCTGGAAGCAGAGGCCAGGCAGCAGAGGGACTCCTGCCAGC
TTGTCCTTGTGGAAAGCATCCCCCAGGACCTGCCATCTGCAGCCGGCAGCCCCTCTGCCCAGCCTCTGGG
CCAGGCCTGGCTGCAGCTGCTGGACACTGCCCAGGAGAGCGTCCACGTGGCTTCATACTACTGGTCCCTC
ACAGGGCCTGACATCGGGGTCAACGACTCGTCTTCCCAGCTGGGAGAGGCTCTTCTGCAGAAGCTGCAGC
AGCTGCTGGGCAGGAACATTTCCCTGGCTGTGGCCACCAGCAGCCCGACACTGGCCAGGACATCCACCGA
CCTGCAGGTTCTGGCTGCCCGAGGTGCCCATGTACGACAGGTGCCCATGGGGCGGCTCACCAGGGGTGTT
TTGCACTCCAAATTCTGGGTTGTGGATGGACGGCACATATACATGGGCAGTGCCAACATGGACTGGCGGT
CTCTGACGCAGGTGAAGGAGCTTGGCGCTGTCATCTATAACTGCAGCCACCTGGCCCAAGACCTGGAGAA
GACCTTCCAGACCTACTGGGTACTGGGGGTGCCCAAGGCTGTCCTCCCCAAAACCTGGCCTCAGAACTTC
TCATCTCACTTCAACCGTTTCCAGCCCTTCCACGGCCTCTTTGATGGGGTGCCCACCACTGCCTACTTCT
CAGCGTCGCCACCAGCACTCTGTCCCCAGGGCCGCACCCGGGACCTGGAGGCGCTGCTGGCGGTGATGGG
GAGCGCCCAGGAGTTCATCTATGCCTCCGTGATGGAGTATTTCCCCACCACGCGCTTCAGCCACCCCCCG
AGGTACTGGCCGGTGCTGGACAACGCGCTGCGGGCGGCAGCCTTCGGCAAGGGCGTGCGCGTGCGCCTGC
TGGTCGGCTGCGGACTCAACACGGACCCCACCATGTTCCCCTACCTGCGGTCCCTGCAGGCGCTCAGCAA
CCCCGCGGCCAACGTCTCTGTGGACGTGAAAGTCTTCATCGTGCCGGTGGGGAACCATTCCAACATCCCA
TTCAGCAGGGTGAACCACAGCAAGTTCATGGTCACGGAGAAGGCAGCCTACATAGGCACCTCCAACTGGT
CGGAGGATTACTTCAGCAGCACGGCGGGGGTGGGCTTGGTGGTCACCCAGAGCCCTGGCGCGCAGCCCGC
GGGGGCCACGGTGCAGGAGCAGCTGCGGCAGCTCTTTGAGCGGGACTGGAGTTCGCGCTACGCCGTCGGC
CTGGACGGACAGGCTCCGGGCCAGGACTGCGTTTGGCAGGGCCTCGAGCCATGGAAGCTTATGGACTACA
AAGACGATGACGACAAGGATATCTAACTGACTGAACCGGTGGTACCGAGGAATTAATTCGCTGTCTGCGA
GGGCCAGCTGTTGGGGTGAGTACTCCCTCTCAAAAGCGGGCATGACTTCTGCGCTAAGATTGTCAGTTTC
CAAAAACGAGGAGGATTTGATATTCACCTGGCCCGCGGTGATGCCTTTGAGGGTGGCCGCGTCCATCTGG
TCAGAAAAGACAATCTTTTTGTTGTCAAGCTTGAGGTGTGGCAGGCTTGAGATCTGGCCATACACTTGAG
TGACAATGACATCCACTTTGCCTTTCTCTCCACAGGTGTCCACTCCCAGGTCCAACTGCAGGTCGAGCAT
GCATCTAGGGCGGCCAATTCCGCCGATCCTGGAAAAACATGGAGCAATCACAAGTAGCAATACAGCAGCT
ACCAATGCTGATTGTGCCTGGCTAGAAGCACAAGAGGAGGAGGAGGTGGGTTTTCCAGTCACACCTCAGA
CAATCAACCTCTGGATTACAAAATTTGTGAAAGATTGACTGGTATTCTTAACTATGTTGCTCCTTTTACG
CTATGTGGATACGCTGCTTTAATGCCTTTGTATCATGCTATTGCTTCCCGTATGGCTTTCATTTTCTCCT
CCTTGTATAAATCCTGGTTGCTGTCTCTTTATGAGGAGTTGTGGCCCGTTGTCAGGCAACGTGGCGTGGT
GTGCACTGTGTTTGCTGACGCAACCCCCACTGGTTGGGGCATTGCCACCACCTGTCAGCTCCTTTCCGGG
ACTTTCGCTTTCCCCCTCCCTATTGCCACGGCGGAACTCATCGCCGCCTGCCTTGCCCGCTGCTGGACAG
GGGCTCGGCTGTTGGGCACTGACAATTCCGTGGTGTTGTCGGGGAAGCTGACGTCCTTTCCATGGCTGCT
CGCCTGTGTTGCCACCTGGATTCTGCGCGGGACGTCCTTCTGCTACGTCCCTTCGGCCCTCAATCCAGCG
GACCTTCCTTCCCGCGGCCTGCTGCCGGCTCTGCGGCCTCTTCCGCGTCTTCGCCTTCGCCCTCAGACGA
GTCGGATCTCCCTTTGGGCCGCCTCCCCGCCTGGAATTCGAGCTCGGTACCTTTAAGACCAATGACTTAC
AAGGCAGCTGTAGATCTTAGCCACTTTTTAAAAGAAAAGGGGGGACTGGAAGGGCTAATTCACTCCCAAC
GAAGACAAGATATCCTTGATCTGTGGATCTACCACACACAAGGCTACTTCCCTGATTGGCAGAACTACAC
ACCAGGGCCAGGGATCAGATATCCACTGACCTTTGGATGGTGCTACAAGCTAGTACCAGTTGAGCAAGAG
AAGGTAGAAGAAGCCAATGAAGGAGAGAACACCCGCTTGTTACACCCTGTGAGCCTGCATGGGATGGATG
ACCCGGAGAGAGAAGTATTAGAGTGGAGGTTTGACAGCCGCCTAGCATTTCATCACATGGCCCGAGAGCT
GCATCCGGACTGTACTGGGTCTCTCTGGTTAGACCAGATCTGAGCCTGGGAGCTCTCTGGCTAACTAGGG
AACCCACTGCTTAAGCCTCAATAAAGCTTGCCTTGAGTGCTTCAAGTAGTGTGTGCCCGTCTGTTGTGTG
ACTCTGGTAACTAGAGATCCCTCAGACCCTTTTAGTCAGTGTGGAAAATCTCTAGCAGGGCCGCTTTAAA
CCCGCTGATCAGCCTCGACTGTGCCTTCTAGTTGCCAGCCATCTGTTGTTTGCCCCTCCCCCGTGCCTTC
CTTGACCCTGGAAGGTGCCACTCCCACTGTCCTTTCCTAATAAAATGAGGAAATTGCATCGCATTGTCTG
AGTAGGTGTCATTCTATTCTGGGGGGTGGGGTGGGGCAGGACAGCAAGGGGGAGGATTGGGAAGACAATA
GCAGGCATGCTGGGGATGCGGTGGGCTCTATGGCTTCTGAGGCGGAAAGAACCAGCTGGGGCTCTAGGGG
GTATCCCC
[124 nt withheld, positions 6659-6782]
C
[91 nt withheld, positions 6784-6874]
A
[49 nt withheld, positions 6876-6924]
CCTTTGACGTTGGAGTCCACGTTCTTT
[37 nt withheld, positions 6952-6988]
ACCCTATCTCGGTCTATTCTTTTGATTTATAAGGGATTTTGCCGATTTCGGCCTATTGGTTAAAAAATGA
GCTGATTTAACAAAAATTTAACGCGAATTAATTCTGTGGAATGTGTGTCAGTTAGGGTGTGGAAAGTCCC
CAGGCTCCCCAGCAGGCAGAAGTATGCAAAGCATGCATCTCAATTAGTCAGCAACCAGGTGTGGAAAGTC
CCCAGGCTCCCCAGCAGGCAGAAGTATGCAAAGCATGCATCTCAATTAGTCAGCAACCATAGTCCCGCCC
CTAACTCCGCCCATCCCGCCCCTAACTCCGCCCAGTTCCGCCCATTCTCCGCCCCATGGCTGACTAATTT
TTTTTATTTATGCAGAGGCCGAGGCCGCCTCTGCCTCTGAGCTATTCCAGAAGTAGTGAGGAGGCTTTTT
TGGAGGCCTAGGCTTTTGCAAAAAGCTCCCGGGAGCTTGTATATCCATTTTCGGATCTGATCAGCACGTG
TTGACAATTAATCATCGGCATAGTATATCGGCATAGTATAATACGACAAGGTGAGGAACTAAACCATGGC
CAAGTTGACCAGTGCCGTTCCGGTGCTCACCGCGCGCGACGTCGCCGGAGCGGTCGAGTTCTGGACCGAC
CGGCTCGGGTTCTCCCGGGACTTCGTGGAGGACGACTTCGCCGGTGTGGTCCGGGACGACGTGACCCTGT
TCATCAGCGCGGTCCAGGACCAGGTGGTGCCGGACAACACCCTGGCCTGGGTGTGGGTGCGCGGCCTGGA
CGAGCTGTACGCCGAGTGGTCGGAGGTCGTGTCCACGAACTTCCGGGACGCCTCCGGGCCGGCCATGACC
GAGATCGGCGAGCAGCCGTGGGGGCGGGAGTTCGCCCTGCGCGACCCGGCCGGCAACTGCGTGCACTTCG
TGGCCGAGGAGCAGGACTGACACGTGCTACGAGATTTCGATTCCACCGCCGCCTTCTATGAAAGGTTGGG
CTTCGGAATCGTTTTCCGGGACGCCGGCTGGATGATCCTCCAGCGCGGGGATCTCATGCTGGAGTTCTTC
GCCCACCCCAACTTGTTTATTGCAGCTTATAATGGTTACAAATAAAGCAATAGCATCACAAATTTCACAA
ATAAAGCATTTTTTTCACTGCATTCTAGTTGTGGTTTGTCCAAACTCATCAATGTATCTTATCATGTCTG
TATACCGTCGACCTCTAGCTAGAGCTTGGCGTAATCATGGTCATAGCTGTTTCCTGTGTGAAATTGTTAT
CCGCTCACAATTCCACACAACATACGAGCCGGAAGCATAAAGTGTAAAGCCTGGGGTGCCTAATGAGTGA
GCTAACTCACATTAATTGCGTTGCGCTCACTGCCCGCTTTCCAGTCGGGAAACCTGTCGTGCCAGCTGCA
TTAATGAATCGGCCAACGCGCGGGGAGAGGCGGTTTGCGTATTGGGCGCTCTTCCGCTTCCTCGCTCACT
GACTCGCTGCGCTCGGTCGTTCGGCTGCGGCGAGCGGTATCAGCTCACTCAAAGGCGGTAATACGGTTAT
CCACAGAATCAGGGGATAACGCAGGAAAGAACATGTGAGCAAAAGGCCAGCAAAAGGCCAGGAACCGTAA
AAAGGCCGCGTTGCTGGCGTTTTTCCATAGGCTCCGCCCCCCTGACGAGCATCACAAAAATCGACGCTCA
AGTCAGAGGTGGCGAAACCCGACAGGACTATAAAGATACCAGGCGTTTCCCCCTGGAAGCTCCCTCGTGC
GCTCTCCTGTTCCGACCCTGCCGCTTACCGGATACCTGTCCGCCTTTCTCCCTTCGGGAAGCGTGGCGCT
TTCTCATAGCTCACGCTGTAGGTATCTCAGTTCGGTGTAGGTCGTTCGCTCCAAGCTGGGCTGTGTGCAC
GAACCCCCCGTTCAGCCCGACCGCTGCGCCTTATCCGGTAACTATCGTCTTGAGTCCAACCCGGTAAGAC
ACGACTTATCGCCACTGGCAGCAGCCACTGGTAACAGGATTAGCAGAGCGAGGTATGTAGGCGGTGCTAC
AGAGTTCTTGAAGTGGTGGCCTAACTACGGCTACACTAGAAGAACAGTATTTGGTATCTGCGCTCTGCTG
AAGCCAGTTACCTTCGGAAAAAGAGTTGGTAGCTCTTGATCCGGCAAACAAACCACCGCTGGTAGCGGTG
GTTTTTTTGTTTGCAAGCAGCAGATTACGCGCAGAAAAAAAGGATCTCAAGAAGATCCTTTGATCTTTTC
TACGGGGTCTGACGCTCAGTGGAACGAAAACTCACGTTAAGGGATTTTGGTCATGAGATTATCAAAAAGG
ATCTTCACCTAGATCCTTTTAAATTAAAAATGAAGTTTTAAATCAATCTAAAGTATATATGAGTAAACTT
GGTCTGACAGTTACCAATGCTTAATCAGTGAGGCACCTATCTCAGCGATCTGTCTATTTCGTTCATCCAT
AGTTGCCTGACTCCCCGTCGTGTAGATAACTACGATACGGGAGGGCTTACCATCTGGCCCCAGTGCTGCA
ATGATACCGCGAGACCCACGCTCACCGGCTCCAGATTTATCAGCAATAAACCAGCCAGCCGGAAGGGCCG
AGCGCAGAAGTGGTCCTGCAACTTTATCCGCCTCCATCCAGTCTATTAATTGTTGCCGGGAAGCTAGAGT
AAGTAGTTCGCCAGTTAATAGTTTGCGCAACGTTGTTGCCATTGCTACAGGCATCGTGGTGTCACGCTCG
TCGTTTGGTATGGCTTCATTCAGCTCCGGTTCCCAACGATCAAGGCGAGTTACATGATCCCCCATGTTGT
GCAAAAAAGCGGTTAGCTCCTTCGGTCCTCCGATCGTTGTCAGAAGTAAGTTGGCCGCAGTGTTATCACT
CATGGTTATGGCAGCACTGCATAATTCTCTTACTGTCATGCCATCCGTAAGATGCTTTTCTGTGACTGGT
GAGTACTCAACCAAGTCATTCTGAGAATAGTGTATGCGGCGACCGAGTTGCTCTTGCCCGGCGTCAATAC
GGGATAATACCGCGCCACATAGCAGAACTTTAAAAGTGCTCATCATTGGAAAACGTTCTTCGGGGCGAAA
ACTCTCAAGGATCTTACCGCTGTTGAGATCCAGTTCGATGTAACCCACTCGTGCACCCAACTGATCTTCA
GCATCTTTTACTTTCACCAGCGTTTCTGGGTGAGCAAAAACAGGAAGGCAAAATGCCGCAAAAAAGGGAA
TAAGGGCGACACGGAAATGTTGAATACTCATACTCTTCCTTTTTCAATATTATTGAAGCATTTATCAGGG
TTATTGTCTCATGAGCGGATACATATTTGAATGTATTTAGAAAAATAAACAAATAGGGGTTCCGCGCACA
TTTCCCCGAAAAGTGCCACCTGACGTC
Features (pLannotate 1.2.2; 34 found; start..end, strand, type, name):
     28..80      -  misc_feature   bom (fragment): basis of mobility region from pBR322
    235..614     +  enhancer       CMV enhancer: human cytomegalovirus immediate early enhancer
    615..814     +  promoter       CMV promoter: human cytomegalovirus (CMV) immediate early promoter
    832..1012    +  LTR            5' LTR (truncated): truncated 5' long terminal repeat (LTR) from HIV-1
   1059..1184    +  misc_feature   HIV-1 Ψ: packaging signal of human immunodeficiency virus type 1
   1168..1531    +  CDS            HIV-1 gag (fragment): gag protein from human immunodeficiency virus 1; gag
   1677..1910    +  misc_feature   RRE: The Rev response element (RRE) of HIV-1 allows for Rev-dependent mRNA export from the nucleus to the cytoplasm.
   2287..2387    +  CDS            Rev (fragment): human immunodeficiency virus 1 (HIV-1) Rev protein; rev; enhances nuclear export of unspliced and incompletely spliced viral mRNAs
   2391..2507    +  misc_feature   cPPT/CTS: central polypurine tract and central termination sequence of HIV-1
   2530..2833    +  enhancer       CMV enhancer: human cytomegalovirus immediate early enhancer
   2834..3037    +  promoter       CMV promoter: human cytomegalovirus (CMV) immediate early promoter
   3145..4662    +  CDS            PLD4: PLD4_HUMAN - Also known as C14orf175. Experimental evidence at transcript level: Swiss-Prot protein existence level 2. 5'->3' DNA exonuclease which digests single-stranded DNA (ssDNA). Regulates inflammatory cytokine responses via the degradation of nucleic acids, by reducing the concentration of ssDNA able to stimulate TLR9, a nucleotide-sensing receptor. Involved in phagocytosis of activated microglia. From Homo sapiens (Human).
   4683..4703    +  CDS            3xFLAG (fragment): three tandem FLAG® epitope tags
   4776..5005    +  intron         chimeric intron: chimera between introns from adenovirus and immunoglobulin heavy chain genes
   5069..5179    +  CDS            nef (fragment): NEF_HV1Z2 - Experimental evidence at protein level: Swiss-Prot protein existence level 1. Extracellular Nef protein targets CD4(+) T-lymphocytes for apoptosis by interacting with CXCR4 surface receptors. From Human immunodeficiency virus type 1 group M subtype D (isolate Z2/CDC-Z34) (HIV-1).
   5182..5770    +  misc_feature   WPRE: woodchuck hepatitis virus posttranscriptional regulatory element
   5787..5855    +  CDS            nef (fragment): NEF_HV1Z2 - Experimental evidence at protein level: Swiss-Prot protein existence level 1. Extracellular Nef protein targets CD4(+) T-lymphocytes for apoptosis by interacting with CXCR4 surface receptors. From Human immunodeficiency virus type 1 group M subtype D (isolate Z2/CDC-Z34) (HIV-1).
   5857..6169    +  LTR            5' LTR (fragment): 5' long terminal repeat (LTR) from HIV-1
   6177..6357    +  LTR            5' LTR (truncated): truncated 5' long terminal repeat (LTR) from HIV-1
   6389..6613    +  polyA_signal   bGH poly(A) signal: bovine growth hormone polyadenylation signal
   6617..6638    +  promoter       SV40 promoter (fragment): SV40 enhancer and early promoter
   6659..7087    +  rep_origin     f1 ori (sequence partly withheld): f1 bacteriophage origin of replication; arrow indicates direction of (+) strand synthesis
   7101..7430    +  promoter       SV40 promoter: SV40 enhancer and early promoter
   7478..7525    +  promoter       EM7 promoter: synthetic bacterial promoter&nbsp
   7544..7918    +  CDS            BleoR: antibiotic-binding protein; Sh ble from Streptoalloteichus hindustanus; confers resistance to bleomycin, phleomycin, and Zeocin™
   7928..8053    +  CDS            ble (fragment): BLE_KLEPN - Experimental evidence at protein level: Swiss-Prot protein existence level 1. Binding protein with a strong affinity to the bleomycin family of antibiotics. Binds to CL990; an antimitotic-antibiotic compound. From Klebsiella pneumoniae.
   8048..8169    +  polyA_signal   SV40 poly(A) signal: SV40 polyadenylation signal
   8242..8258    -  protein_bind   lac operator: The lac repressor binds to the lac operator to inhibit transcription in E. coli. This inhibition can be relieved by adding lactose or isopropyl-β-D-thiogalactopyranoside (IPTG). lac repressor encoded by lacI
   8266..8296    -  promoter       lac promoter: promoter for the E. coli lac operon
   8311..8332    -  protein_bind   CAP binding site: CAP binding activates transcription in the presence of cAMP. E. coli catabolite activator protein
   8345..8437    -  CDS            lacI (fragment): lac repressor; lacI; The lac repressor binds to the lac operator to inhibit transcription in E. coli. This inhibition can be relieved by adding lactose or isopropyl-β-D-thiogalactopyranoside (IPTG).
   8620..9208    -  rep_origin     ori: high-copy-number ColE1/pMB1/pBR322/pUC origin of replication
   9379..10239   -  CDS            AmpR: β-lactamase; bla; confers resistance to ampicillin, carbenicillin, and related antibiotics
  10240..10344   -  promoter       AmpR promoter: bla
