[The description below was written by a language model from this plasmid's Addgene catalogue record and pLannotate feature annotations shown in this document.]
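Description:
pBOBI-hPLD4-flag is an HIV-1-based lentiviral transfer plasmid built on the pBOBI backbone for expressing full-length human PLD4 with a C-terminal FLAG tag in mammalian cells. It is propagated in E. coli through a high-copy ColE1/pUC-type origin with ampicillin resistance (AmpR under its own bla promoter), and it also carries an f1 origin. The catalogue lists a total size of about 10.5 kb, and the sequenced record is 10,375 nt.

The viral genome is transcribed from a CMV enhancer/promoter fused to a truncated 5' LTR, a chimeric arrangement that normally makes genomic RNA production in packaging cells independent of Tat. Downstream lie the Ψ packaging signal with a gag fragment, the Rev response element for Rev-dependent nuclear export, and the cPPT/CTS, which aids nuclear import of the reverse-transcribed genome. An internal CMV enhancer/promoter drives the roughly 1.5 kb PLD4 open reading frame, followed closely by a short sequence annotated as a fragment of 3xFLAG, consistent with the backbone-encoded FLAG epitope. PLD4 is annotated as a 5'→3' single-stranded DNA exonuclease that limits TLR9 stimulation by degrading nucleic acids. After the coding region come a chimeric intron, a WPRE that enhances transcript stability and expression, the 3' LTR region flanked by nef fragments, and a bGH polyadenylation signal.

Outside the LTRs, an SV40/EM7 dual promoter drives a BleoR (Zeocin resistance) cassette with an SV40 poly(A). Because it sits outside the packaged region, it would not be carried into transduced cells. No selectable marker or fluorescent reporter is annotated within the proviral portion. The construct is intended for transient transfection or for lentivirus production with separate packaging and envelope plasmids, allowing detection of PLD4 through the FLAG epitope.
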