Addgene plasmid #222641: pBOBI-hPLD4-flag
Purpose: lentiviral vector for full length human PLD4 expression (with flag tag)
Depositing lab: David Nemazee. Depositing organization: Scripps California (The Scripps Research Institute).
Backbone
  Vector backbone: pBOBI
  Backbone size w/o insert (bp): 9000
  Total vector size (bp): 10500
  Vector type: Mammalian Expression, Lentiviral
Growth in bacteria
  Bacterial resistance: Ampicillin, 100 μg/mL
  Growth temperature: 37°C
  Growth strain: NEB Stable
  Copy number: High Copy
Gene/Insert
  Gene/Insert name: PLD4
  Species: H. sapiens (human)
  Insert size (bp): 1500
  Entrez Gene: PLD4 (a.k.a. C14orf175)
  Promoter: CMV
  Tag / fusion protein: flag (C terminal on backbone)
  Cloning method: Ligation Independent Cloning
  Sequencing primers: 5′ CMV-F; 3′ WPRE-R
Terms and licenses: Academic/Nonprofit Terms; Industry Terms: Not Available to Industry
How to cite: pBOBI-hPLD4-flag was a gift from David Nemazee (Addgene plasmid # 222641 ; http://n2t.net/addgene:222641 ; RRID:Addgene_222641)
